Addgene plasmid #92321: pCGN-HCF-1-N450
Purpose: N-term 1-450 of HCF-1 protein
Depositing lab: Winship Herr. Publication: VP16 targets an amino-terminal domain of HCF involved in cell cycle progression. Wilson AC, Freiman RN, Goto H, Nishimoto T, Herr W. Mol Cell Biol. 1997 Oct;17(10):6139-46. PubMed 9315674.
Backbone
  Vector backbone: pCGN
  Backbone size w/o insert (bp): 5038
  Total vector size (bp): 6393
  Vector type: Mammalian Expression
Growth in bacteria
  Bacterial resistance: Ampicillin, 100 μg/mL
  Growth temperature: 37°C
  Growth strain: DH5alpha
  Copy number: High Copy
Gene/Insert
  Gene/Insert name: HCF-1 (alt names: HCFC1; host cell factor C1)
  Species: H. sapiens (human)
  Insert size (bp): 1355
  Mutation: AA 2-450. Note that a SRRASGTYGRV amino-terminal linker sequence from pCGN-HCF-1 fl has been removed
  GenBank ID: NM_005334.2 NP_005325.2
  Entrez Gene: HCFC1 (a.k.a. CFF, HCF, HCF-1, HCF1, HFC1, MAHCX, MRX3, PPP1R89, VCAF, XLID3)
  Promoter: CMV
  Tag / fusion protein: HA (N terminal on backbone)
  Cloning method: Restriction Enzyme; 5′ cloning site XbaI (not destroyed); 3′ cloning site BamHI (not destroyed)
  Sequencing primers: 5′ CMV_for
Terms and licenses: Academic/Nonprofit Terms; Industry Terms: Not Available to Industry
How to cite: pCGN-HCF-1-N450 was a gift from Winship Herr (Addgene plasmid # 92321 ; http://n2t.net/addgene:92321 ; RRID:Addgene_92321)
