[The description below was written by a language model from this plasmid's Addgene catalogue record and pLannotate feature annotations shown in this document.]
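Description:
pCGN-HCF-1-N450 is a mammalian expression plasmid built on the pCGN backbone that produces an amino-terminal fragment of human host cell factor 1 (HCF-1, gene HCFC1). The insert, about 1.36 kb and cloned between XbaI and BamHI sites that both remain intact, encodes residues 2–450 of the protein. The record notes that a short amino-terminal linker present in the parental full-length pCGN-HCF-1 construct has been removed. A backbone-encoded HA epitope tag is fused to the N terminus, allowing detection or immunoprecipitation of the fragment. The automated annotation labels the coding region as a fragment of mouse Hcfc2. This most likely reflects homology between the related HCF family proteins rather than the true identity of the insert, which the catalogue gives as human HCFC1.

Expression is driven by the human CMV immediate-early enhancer and promoter, followed by the HSV thymidine kinase 5′ untranslated region. Downstream of the coding sequence lie a rabbit β-globin intron, a stretch of β-globin exon sequence and the β-globin polyadenylation signal, which provide splicing and 3′ end processing of the transcript. An SV40 early promoter segment is also annotated in the backbone. In E. coli the plasmid is maintained at high copy through a ColE1/pUC-type origin and selected with ampicillin via β-lactamase. An f1 origin, a T7 promoter and remnants of lacZα, lacI, rop and bom are also carried over from earlier vectors. The sequenced record (6,384 nt) is close to the stated total size of 6,393 bp. The associated study concerns an amino-terminal domain of HCF that is targeted by VP16 and involved in cell cycle progression, so the construct suits transient expression of this region in mammalian cells to study those functions.
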