Features (pLannotate 1.2.2; 17 found; start..end, strand, type, name):
    304..507     +  promoter       CMV promoter: human cytomegalovirus (CMV) immediate early promoter
    597..636     +  5'UTR          HSV TK 5'-UTR: 5' untranslated region from the herpes simplex virus thymidine kinase gene
    765..1901    +  CDS            Hcfc2 (fragment): HCFC2_MOUSE - Experimental evidence at protein level: Swiss-Prot protein existence level 1. From Mus musculus (Mouse).
   2082..2654    +  intron         β-globin intron: intron from rabbit β-globin gene
   2658..2780    +  CDS            HBB: HBB_COLGU - Experimental evidence at transcript level: Swiss-Prot protein existence level 2. Involved in oxygen transport from the lung to the various peripheral tissues. From Colobus guereza (Mantled guereza) (Eastern black-and-white colobus monkey).
   2851..2906    +  polyA_signal   β-globin poly(A) signal: rabbit β-globin polyadenylation signal (Gil and Proudfoot, 1987)
   3246..3435    -  promoter       SV40 promoter: SV40 early promoter
   3435..3489    -  CDS            lacI (fragment): lac repressor; lacI; The lac repressor binds to the lac operator to inhibit transcription in E. coli. This inhibition can be relieved by adding lactose or isopropyl-β-D-thiogalactopyranoside (IPTG).
   3672..4260    -  rep_origin     ori: high-copy-number ColE1/pMB1/pBR322/pUC origin of replication
   4431..5291    -  CDS            AmpR: β-lactamase; bla; confers resistance to ampicillin, carbenicillin, and related antibiotics
   5292..5396    -  promoter       AmpR promoter: bla
   5491..5526    +  CDS            rop (fragment): Rop protein, which maintains plasmids at low copy number; rop
   5628..5727    +  misc_feature   bom (fragment): basis of mobility region from pBR322
   5755..6183    -  rep_origin     f1 ori (sequence partly withheld): f1 bacteriophage origin of replication; arrow indicates direction of (+) strand synthesis
   6187..6344    -  CDS            lacZα (fragment): LacZα fragment of β-galactosidase; lacZ fragment
   6347..6365    +  promoter       T7 promoter: promoter for bacteriophage T7 RNA polymerase
   6384..303     +  enhancer       CMV enhancer (across the origin): human cytomegalovirus immediate early enhancer
>Addgene plasmid #92321 | pCGN-HCF-1-N450 | addgene full sequence | sequence record 193279 | Addgene NGS Result
GTTACATAACTTACGGTAAATGGCCCGCCTGGCTGACCGCCCAACGACCCCCGCCCATTGACGTCAATAA
TGACGTATGTTCCCATAGTAACGCCAATAGGGACTTTCCATTGACGTCAATGGGTGGAGTATTTACGGTA
AACTGCCCACTTGGCAGTACATCAAGTGTATCATATGCCAAGTACGCCCCCTATTGACGTCAATGACGGT
AAATGGCCCGCCTGGCATTATGCCCAGTACATGACCTTATGGGACTTTCCTACTTGGCAGTACATCTACG
TATTAGTCATCGCTATTACCATGGTGATGCGGTTTTGGCAGTACATCAATGGGCGTGGATAGCGGTTTGA
CTCACGGGGATTTCCAAGTCTCCACCCCATTGACGTCAATGGGAGTTTGTTTTGGCACCAAAATCAACGG
GACTTTCCAAAATGTCGTAACAACTCCGCCCCATTGACGCAAATGGGCGGTAGGCGTGTACGGTGGGAGG
TCTATATAAGCAGAGCTCGTTTAGTGAACCGTCAGATCGCCTGGAGACGCCATCCACGCTGTTTTGACCT
CCATAGAAGACACCGGGACCGATCCAGCCTCCGGGGGATCTTGGTGGCGTGAAACTCCCGCACCTCTTCG
GCCAGCGCCTTGTAGAAGCGCGTATGGCTTCTAGCTATCCTTATGACGTGCCTGACTATGCCAGCCTGGG
AGGACCTTCTAGAGCTTCGGCCGTGTCGCCCGCCAACTTGCCAGCGGTGCTTCTGCAGCCCCGCTGGAAG
CGAGTGGTGGGCTGGTCGGGTCCGGTGCCACGGCCCCGCCACGGCCACCGCGCCGTGGCCATCAAGGAGC
TCATCGTGGTGTTTGGCGGCGGCAACGAGGGAATAGTGGACGAACTGCACGTGTACAACACGGCAACCAA
CCAGTGGTTCATCCCAGCCGTGAGGGGGGACATTCCCCCTGGGTGTGCAGCCTATGGCTTCGTGTGTGAC
GGGACTCGCCTCCTGGTGTTTGGTGGGATGGTGGAGTATGGGAAATACAGCAATGACCTCTACGAACTCC
AGGCGAGCCGGTGGGAGTGGAAGAGACTCAAAGCAAAGACGCCCAAAAACGGGCCCCCTCCGTGTCCTCG
ACTCGGGCACAGCTTCTCCCTTGTGGGCAACAAATGCTACCTGTTTGGGGGTCTGGCCAATGATAGCGAG
GACCCAAAGAACAACATTCCAAGGTACCTGAATGACTTATATATCCTGGAATTACGGCCAGGCTCTGGAG
TGGTAGCCTGGGACATTCCCATCACTTACGGGGTCCTACCACCACCCCGGGAGTCACATACTGCCGTGGT
CTACACCGAAAAAGACAATAAGAAGTCCAAGCTGGTGATCTACGGCGGGATGAGTGGCTGCAGGCTGGGG
GACCTGTGGACCCTAGATATTGACACCCTGACGTGGAATAAGCCCAGTCTCAGCGGGGTGGCGCCTCTTC
CTCGCAGTCTCCACTCGGCAACCACCATCGGAAATAAAATGTACGTGTTTGGTGGCTGGGTGCCTCTCGT
CATGGATGACGTCAAAGTGGCCACACACGAGAAGGAGTGGAAGTGTACCAACACGCTGGCTTGTCTCAAC
CTGGATACCATGGCCTGGGAGACCATCCTGATGGATACACTGGAGGACAACATCCCCCGTGCTCGGGCTG
GCCACTGCGCAGTCGCCATCAACACCCGCCTGTACATTTGGAGTGGGCGTGACGGCTACCGCAAGGCCTG
GAACAACCAGGTCTGCTGCAAGGACCTCTGGTACCTAGAGACAGAAAAGCCACCACCCCCAGCCCGAGTA
CAACTGGTACGCGCCAACACCAACTCCCTGGAGGTGAGCTGGGGGGCAGTGGCAACAGCCGACAGCTACC
TTCTCCAGCTCCAGAAATATGACATTCCTGCCACGGCTGCTACTGCCACCTCCCCTACACCCAATCCGGT
CCCATCTGTGCCTGCCAACCCTCCCAAGAGCCCTGCCCCAGCAGCAGCCGCACCTGCTGTGCAGCCGCTG
ACCCAAGTAGGCATCACGCTCCTGCCCCAGTAGGATCCTGAGAACTTCAGGGTGAGTTTGGGGACCCTTG
ATTGTTCTTTCTTTTTCGCTATTGTAAAATTCATGTTATATGGAGGGGGCAAAGTTTTCAGGGTGTTGTT
TAGAATGGGAAGATGTCCCTTGTATCACCATGGACCCTCATGATAATTTTGTTTCTTTCACTTTCTACTC
TGTTGACAACCATTGTCTCCTCTTATTTTCTTTTCATTTTCTGTAACTTTTTCGTTAAACTTTAGCTTGC
ATTTGTAACGAATTTTTAAATTCACTTTTGTTTATTTGTCAGATTGTAAGTACTTTCTCTAATCACTTTT
TTTTCAAGGCAATCAGGGTATATTATATTGTACTTCAGCACAGTTTTAGAGAACAATTGTTATAATTAAA
TGATAAGGTAGAATATTTCTGCATATAAATTCTGGCTGGCGTGGAAATATTCTTATTGGTAGAAACAACT
ACACCCTGGTCATCATCCTGCCTTTCTCTTTATGGTTACAATGATATACACTGTTTGAGATGAGGATAAA
ATACTCTGAGTCCAAACCGGGCCCCTCTGCTAACCATGTTCATGCCTTCTTCTCTTTCCTACAGCTCCTG
GGCAACGTGCTGGTTGTTGTGCTGTCTCATCATTTTGGCAAAGAATTCACTCCTCAGGTGCAGGCTGCCT
ATCAGAAGGTGGTGGCTGGTGTGGCCAATGCCCTGGCTCACAAATACCACTGAGATCTTTTTCCCTCTGC
CAAAAATTATGGGGACATCATGAAGCCCCTTGAGCATCTGACTTCTGGCTAATAAAGGAAATTTATTTTC
ATTGCAATAGTGTGTTGGAATTTTTTGTGTCTCTCACTCGGAAGGACATATGGGAGGGCAAATCATTTAA
AACATCAGAATGAGTATTTGGTTTAGAGTTTGGCAACATATGCCCATATGCTGGCTGCCATGAACAAAGG
TTGGCTATAAAGAGGTCATCAGTATATGAAACAGCCCCCTGCTGTCCATTCCTTATTCCATAGAAAAGCC
TTGACTTGAGGTTAGATTTTTTTTATATTTTGTTTTGTGTTATTTTTTTCTTTAACATCCCTAAAATTTT
CCTTACATGTTTTACTAGCCAGATTTTTCCTCCTCTCCTGACTACTCCCAGTCATAGCTGTCCCTCTTCT
CTTATGGAGATCCCTCGAGGAGCTTTTTGCAAAAGCCTAGGCCTCCAAAAAAGCCTCTTCACTACTTCTG
GAATAGCTCAGAGGCCGAGGCGGCCTCGGCCTCTGCATAAATAAAAAAAATTAGTCAGCCATGGGGCGGA
GAATGGGCGGAACTGGGCGGAGTTAGGGGCGGGATGGGCGGAGTTAGGGGCGGGACTATGGTTGCTGACT
AATTGCTGCATTAATGAATCGGCCAACGCGCGGGGAGAGGCGGTTTGCGTATTGGGCGCTCTTCCGCTTC
CTCGCTCACTGACTCGCTGCGCTCGGTCGTTCGGCTGCGGCGAGCGGTATCAGCTCACTCAAAGGCGGTA
ATACGGTTATCCACAGAATCAGGGGATAACGCAGGAAAGAACATGTGAGCAAAAGGCCAGCAAAAGGCCA
GGAACCGTAAAAAGGCCGCGTTGCTGGCGTTTTTCCATAGGCTCCGCCCCCCTGACGAGCATCACAAAAA
TCGACGCTCAAGTCAGAGGTGGCGAAACCCGACAGGACTATAAAGATACCAGGCGTTTCCCCCTGGAAGC
TCCCTCGTGCGCTCTCCTGTTCCGACCCTGCCGCTTACCGGATACCTGTCCGCCTTTCTCCCTTCGGGAA
GCGTGGCGCTTTCTCATAGCTCACGCTGTAGGTATCTCAGTTCGGTGTAGGTCGTTCGCTCCAAGCTGGG
CTGTGTGCACGAACCCCCCGTTCAGCCCGACCGCTGCGCCTTATCCGGTAACTATCGTCTTGAGTCCAAC
CCGGTAAGACACGACTTATCGCCACTGGCAGCAGCCACTGGTAACAGGATTAGCAGAGCGAGGTATGTAG
GCGGTGCTACAGAGTTCTTGAAGTGGTGGCCTAACTACGGCTACACTAGAAGAACAGTATTTGGTATCTG
CGCTCTGCTGAAGCCAGTTACCTTCGGAAAAAGAGTTGGTAGCTCTTGATCCGGCAAACAAACCACCGCT
GGTAGCGGTGGTTTTTTTGTTTGCAAGCAGCAGATTACGCGCAGAAAAAAAGGATCTCAAGAAGATCCTT
TGATCTTTTCTACGGGGTCTGACGCTCAGTGGAACGAAAACTCACGTTAAGGGATTTTGGTCATGAGATT
ATCAAAAAGGATCTTCACCTAGATCCTTTTAAATTAAAAATGAAGTTTTAAATCAATCTAAAGTATATAT
GAGTAAACTTGGTCTGACAGTTACCAATGCTTAATCAGTGAGGCACCTATCTCAGCGATCTGTCTATTTC
GTTCATCCATAGTTGCCTGACTCCCCGTCGTGTAGATAACTACGATACGGGAGGGCTTACCATCTGGCCC
CAGTGCTGCAATGATACCGCGAGACCCACGCTCACCGGCTCCAGATTTATCAGCAATAAACCAGCCAGCC
GGAAGGGCCGAGCGCAGAAGTGGTCCTGCAACTTTATCCGCCTCCATCCAGTCTATTAATTGTTGCCGGG
AAGCTAGAGTAAGTAGTTCGCCAGTTAATAGTTTGCGCAACGTTGTTGCCATTGCTACAGGCATCGTGGT
GTCACGCTCGTCGTTTGGTATGGCTTCATTCAGCTCCGGTTCCCAACGATCAAGGCGAGTTACATGATCC
CCCATGTTGTGCAAAAAAGCGGTTAGCTCCTTCGGTCCTCCGATCGTTGTCAGAAGTAAGTTGGCCGCAG
TGTTATCACTCATGGTTATGGCAGCACTGCATAATTCTCTTACTGTCATGCCATCCGTAAGATGCTTTTC
TGTGACTGGTGAGTACTCAACCAAGTCATTCTGAGAATAGTGTATGCGGCGACCGAGTTGCTCTTGCCCG
GCGTCAATACGGGATAATACCGCGCCACATAGCAGAACTTTAAAAGTGCTCATCATTGGAAAACGTTCTT
CGGGGCGAAAACTCTCAAGGATCTTACCGCTGTTGAGATCCAGTTCGATGTAACCCACTCGTGCACCCAA
CTGATCTTCAGCATCTTTTACTTTCACCAGCGTTTCTGGGTGAGCAAAAACAGGAAGGCAAAATGCCGCA
AAAAAGGGAATAAGGGCGACACGGAAATGTTGAATACTCATACTCTTCCTTTTTCAATATTATTGAAGCA
TTTATCAGGGTTATTGTCTCATGAGCGGATACATATTTGAATGTATTTAGAAAAATAAACAAATAGGGGT
TCCGCGCACATTTCCCCGAAAAGTGCCACCTGACGTCTAAGAAACCATTATTATCATGACATTAACCTAT
AAAAATAGGCGTATCACGAGGCCCTTTCGTCTCGCGCGTTTCGGTGATGACGGTGAAAACCTCTGACACA
TGCAGCTCCCGGAGACGGTCACAGCTTGTCTGTAAGCGGATGCCGGGAGCAGACAAGCCCGTCAGGGCGC
GTCAGCGGGTGTTGGCGGGTGTCGGGGCTGGCTTAACTATGCGGCATCAGAGCAGATTGTACTGAGAGTG
CACCATATGCGGTGTGAAATACCGCACAGATGCGTAAGGAGAAAATACCGCATCAGGAAATTGTAAGCGT
TAATATTTTGTTAAAATTCGCGTTAAATTTTTGTTAAATCAGCTCATTTTTTAACCAATAGGCCGAAATC
GGCAAAATCCCTTATAAATCAAAAGAATAGACCGAGATAGGGT
[37 nt withheld, positions 5854-5890]
AAAGAACGTGGACTCCAACGTCAAAGG
[49 nt withheld, positions 5918-5966]
T
[91 nt withheld, positions 5968-6058]
G
[124 nt withheld, positions 6060-6183]
CCATTCGCCATTCAGGCTGCGCAACTGTTGGGAAGGGCGATCGGTGCGGGCCTCTTCGCTATTACGCCAG
CTGGCGAAAGGGGGATGTGCTGCAAGGCGATTAAGTTGGGTAACGCCAGGGTTTTCCCAGTCACGACGTT
GTAAAACGACGGCCAGTGAATTGTAATACGACTCACTATAGGGCGAATTCGAGCTCGCCCC
